>Addgene plasmid #87641 | HeatShock-acNPV_Bxb1_SV40UTR | addgene full sequence | sequence record 174583 | Addgene NGS Result
GACTCAGGTGGCACTTTTCGGGGAAATGTGCGCGGAACCCCTATTTGTTTATTTTTCTAAATACATTCAA
ATATGTATCCGCTCATGAGACAATAACCCTGATAAATGCTTCAATAATATTGAAAAAGGAAGAGTATGAG
TATTCAACATTTCCGTGTCGCCCTTATTCCCTTTTTTGCGGCATTTTGCCTTCCTGTTTTTGCTCACCCA
GAAACGCTGGTGAAAGTAAAAGATGCTGAAGATCAGTTGGGTGCACGAGTGGGTTACATCGAACTGGATC
TCAACAGCGGTAAGATCCTTGAGAGTTTTCGCCCCGAAGAACGTTTTCCAATGATGAGCACTTTTAAAGT
TCTGCTATGTGGCGCGGTATTATCCCGTATTGACGCCGGGCAAGAGCAACTCGGTCGCCGCATACACTAT
TCTCAGAATGACTTGGTTGAGTACTCACCAGTCACAGAAAAGCATCTTACGGATGGCATGACAGTAAGAG
AATTATGCAGTGCTGCCATAACCATGAGTGATAACACTGCGGCCAACTTACTTCTGACAACGATCGGAGG
ACCGAAGGAGCTAACCGCTTTTTTGCACAACATGGGGGATCATGTAACTCGCCTTGATCGTTGGGAACCG
GAGCTGAATGAAGCCATACCAAACGACGAGCGTGACACCACGATGCCTGTAGCAATGGCAACAACGTTGC
GCAAACTATTAACTGGCGAACTACTTACTCTAGCTTCCCGGCAACAATTAATAGACTGGATGGAGGCGGA
TAAAGTTGCAGGACCACTTCTGCGCTCGGCCCTTCCGGCTGGCTGGTTTATTGCTGATAAATCTGGAGCC
GGTGAGCGTGGGTCTCGCGGTATCATTGCAGCACTGGGGCCAGATGGTAAGCCCTCCCGTATCGTAGTTA
TCTACACGACGGGGAGTCAGGCAACTATGGATGAACGAAATAGACAGATCGCTGAGATAGGTGCCTCACT
GATTAAGCATTGGTAACTGTCAGACCAAGTTTACTCATATATACTTTAGATTGATTTAAAACTTCATTTT
TAATTTAAAAGGATCTAGGTGAAGATCCTTTTTGATAATCTCATGACCAAAATCCCTTAACGTGAGTTTT
CGTTCCACTGAGCGTCAGACCCCGTAGAAAAGATCAAAGGATCTTCTTGAGATCCTTTTTTTCTGCGCGT
AATCTGCTGCTTGCAAACAAAAAAACCACCGCTACCAGCGGTGGTTTGTTTGCCGGATCAAGAGCTACCA
ACTCTTTTTCCGAAGGTAACTGGCTTCAGCAGAGCGCAGATACCAAATACTGTTCTTCTAGTGTAGCCGT
AGTTAGGCCACCACTTCAAGAACTCTGTAGCACCGCCTACATACCTCGCTCTGCTAATCCTGTTACCAGT
GGCTGCTGCCAGTGGCGATAAGTCGTGTCTTACCGGGTTGGACTCAAGACGATAGTTACCGGATAAGGCG
CAGCGGTCGGGCTGAACGGGGGGTTCGTGCACACAGCCCAGCTTGGAGCGAACGACCTACACCGAACTGA
GATACCTACAGCGTGAGCTATGAGAAAGCGCCACGCTTCCCGAAGGGAGAAAGGCGGACAGGTATCCGGT
AAGCGGCAGGGTCGGAACAGGAGAGCGCACGAGGGAGCTTCCAGGGGGAAACGCCTGGTATCTTTATAGT
CCTGTCGGGTTTCGCCACCTCTGACTTGAGCGTCGATTTTTGTGATGCTCGTCAGGGGGGCGGAGCCTAT
GGAAAAACGCCAGCAACGCGGCCTTTTTACGGTTCCTGGCCTTTTGCTGGCCTTTTGCTCACATGTTACC
GTCGACGATGTAGGTCACGGTCTCGAAGCCGCGGTGCGGGTGCCAGGGCGTGCCCTTGGGCTCCCCGGGC
GCGTACTCCACCTCACCCATCTGGTCCATCATGATGAACGGGTCGAGGTGGCGGTAGTTGATCCCGGCGA
ACGCGCGGCGCACCGGGAAGCCCTCGCCCTCGAAACCGCTGGGCGCGGTGGTCACGGTGAGCACGGGACG
TGCGACGGCGTCGGCGGGTGCGGATACGCGGGGCAGCGTCAGCGGGTTCTCGACGGTCACGGCGGGCATG
TCGACAAGCCGAACATATGGGCGCGCCTAGTATGTATGTAAGTTAATAAAACCCATTTTTGCGGAAAGTA
GATAAAAAAAACATTTTTTTTTTTTACTGCACTGGATATCATTGAACTTATCTGATCAGTTTTAAATTTA
CTTCGATCCAAGGGTATTTGATGTACCAGGTTCTTTCGATTACCTCTCACTCAAAATGACATTCCACTCA
AAGTCAGCGCTGTTTGCCTCCTTCTCTGTCCACAGAAATATCGCCGTCTCTTTCGCCGCTGCGTCCGCTA
TCTCTTTCGCCACCGTTTGTAGCGTTACGTAGCGTCAATGTCCGCCTTCAGTTGCATTTTGTCAGCGGTT
TCGTGACGAAGCTCCAAGCGGTTTACGCCATCAATTAAACACAAAGTGCTGTGCCAAAACTCCTCTCGCT
TCTTATTTTTGTTTGTTTTTTGAGTGATTGGGGTGGTGATTGGTTTTGGGTGGGTAAGCAGGGGAAAGTG
TGAAAAATCCCGGCAATGGGCCAAGAGGATCAGGAGCTATTAATTCGCGGAGGCAGCAAACACCCATCTG
CCGAGCATCTGAACAATGTGAGTAGTACATGTGCATACATCTTAAGTTCACTTGATCTATAGGAACTGCG
ATTGCAACATCAAATTGTCTGCGGCGTGAGAACTGCGACCCACAAAAATCCCAAACCGCAATTGCACAAA
CAAATAGTGACACGAAACAGATTATTCTGGTAGCTGTTCTCGCTATATAAGACAATTTTTGAGATCATAT
CATGATCAAGACATCTAAAGGCATTCATTTTCGACTATATTCTTTTTTACAAAAAATATAACAACCAGAT
ATTTTAAGCTGATCCTAGATGCACAAAAAATAAATAAAAGTATAAACCTACTTCGTAGGATACTTCGGGG
TACTTTTTGTTCGGGGTTAGATGAGCATAACGCTTGTAGTTGATATTTGAGATCCCCTATCATTGCAGGG
TGACAGCGGAGCGGCTTCGCAGAGCTGCATTAACCAGGGCTTCGGGCAGGCCAAAAACTACGGCACGCTC
CGGCCACCCAGTCCGCCGGAGGACTCCGGTTCAGGGAGCGGCCAACTAGCCGAGAACCTCACCTATGCCT
GGCACAATATGGACATCTTTGGGGCGGTCAATCAGCCGGGCTCCGGATGGCGGCAGCTGGTCAACCGGAC
ACGCGGACTATTCTGCAACGAGCGACACATACCGGCGCCCAGGAAACATTTGCTCAAGAACGGTGAGTTT
CTATTCGCAGTCGGCTGATCTGTGTGAAATCTTAATAAAGGGTCCAATTACCAATTTGAAACTCAGTTTG
CGGCGTGGCCTATCCGGGCGAACTTTTGGCCGTGATGGGCAGTTCCGGTGCCGGAAAGACGACCCTGCTG
AATGCCCTTGCCTTTCGATCGCCGCAGGGCATCCAAGTATCGCCATCCGGGATGCGACTGCTCAATGGCC
AACCTGTGGACGCCAAGGAGATGCAGGCCAGGTGCGCCTATGTCCAGCAGGATGACCTCTTTATCGGCTC
CCTAACGGCCAGGGAACACCTGATTTTCCAAGCCATGGTGCGGATGCCACGACATCTGACCTATCGGCAG
CGAGTGGCCCGCGTGGATCAGGTGATCCAGGAGCTTTCGCTCAGCAAATGTCAGCACACGATCATCGGTG
TGCCCGGCAGGGTGAAAGGTCTGTCCGGCGGAGAAAGGAAGCGTCTGGCATTCGCCTCCGAGGCTCTAAC
CGATCCGCCGCTTCTGATCTGCGATGAGCCCACCTCCGGACTGGACTCCTTTACCGCCCACAGCGTCGTC
CAGGTGCTGAAGAAGCTGTCGCAGAAGGGCAAGACCGTCATCCTGACCATTCATCAGCCGTCTTCCGAGC
TGTTTGAGCTCTTTGACAAGATCCTTCTGATGGCCGAGGGCAGGGTAGCTTTCTTGGGCACTCCCAGCGA
AGCCGTCGACTTCTTTTCCTAGTGAGTTCGATGTGTTTATTAAGGGTATCTAGTATTACATAACATCTCA
ACTCCTATCCAGCGTGGGTGCCCAGTGTCCTACCAACTACAATCCGGCGGACTTTTACGTACAGGTGTTG
GCCGTTGTGCCCGGACGGGAGATCGAGTCCCGTGATCGGATCGCCAAGATATGCGACAATTTTGCCATTA
GCAAAGTAGCCCGGGATATGGAGCAGTTGTTGGCCACCAAAAATCTGGAGAAGCCACTGGAGCAGCCGGA
GAATGGGTACACCTACAAGGCCACCTGGTTCATGCAGTTCCGGGCGGTCCTGTGGCGATCCTGGCTGTCG
GTGCTCAAGGAACCACTCCTCGTAAAAGTGCGACTTATTCAGACAACGGTGAGTGGTTCCAGTGGAAACA
AATGATATAACGCTTACAATTCTTGGAAACAAATTCGCTAGATTTTAGATAGAATTGCCTGATTCCACAC
CCTTCTTAGTTTTTTTCAATGAGATGTATAGTTTATAGTTTTGCAGAAGATAAATAAATTTCATTTAACT
CGCGAATATTAATGAGATGCGAGTAACATTTTAATTTGCAGATGGTTGCCATCTTGATTGGCCTCATCTT
TTTGGGCCAACAACTCACGCAAGTGGGTGTGATGAATATCAACGGAGCCATCTTCCTCTTCCTGACCAAC
ATGACCTTTCAAAACGTCTTTGCCACGATAAATGTAAGTCATGTTTAGAATACATTTGCATTTCAATAAT
TTACTAACTTTCTAATGAATCGATTCGATTTAGGTGTTCACCTCAGAGCTGCCAGTTTTTATGAGGGAGG
CCCGAAGTCGACTTTATCGCTGTGACACATACTTTCTGGGCAAAACGATTGCCGAATTGCCGCTTTTTCT
CACAGTGCCACTGGTCTTCACGGCGATTGCCTATCCGATGATCGGACTGCGGGCCGGAGTGCTGCACTTC
TTCAACTGCCTGGCGCTGGTCACTCTGGTGGCCAATGTGTCAACGTCCTTCGGATATCTAATATCCTGCG
CCAGCTCCTCGACCTCGATGGCGCTGTCTGTGGGTCCGCCGGTTATCATACCATTCCTGCTCTTTGGCGG
CTTCTTCTTGAACTCGGGCTCGGTGCCAGTATACCTCAAATGGTTGTCGTACCTCTCATGGTTCCGTTAC
GCCAACGAGGGTCTGCTGATTAACCAATGGGCGGACGTGGAGCCGGGCGAAATTAGCTGCACATCGTCGA
ACACCACGTGCCCCAGTTCGGGCAAGGTCATCCTGGAGACGCTTAACTTCTCCGCCGCCGATCTGCCGCT
GGACTACGTGGGTCTGGCCATTCTCATCGTGAGCTTCCGGGTGCTCGCATATCTGGCTCTAAGACTTCGG
GCCCGACGCAAGGAGTAGCCGACATATATCCGAAATAACTGCTTGTTTTTTTTTTTTACCATTATTACCA
TCGTGTTTACTGTTTATTGCCCCCTCAAAAAGCTAATGTAATTATATTTGTGCCAATAAAAACAAGATAT
GACCTATAGAATACAAGTATTTCCCCTTCGAACATCCCCACAAGTAGACTTTGGATTTGTCTTCTAACCA
AAAGACTTACACACCTGCATACCTTACATCAAAAACTCGTTTATCGCTACATAAAACACCGGGATATATT
TTTTATATACATACTTTTCAAATCGCGCGCCCTCTTCATAATTCACCTCCACCACACCACGTTTCGTAGT
TGCTCTTTCGCTGTCTCCCACCCGCTCTCCGCAACACATTCACCTTTTGTTCGACGACCTTGGAGCGACT
GTCGTTAGTTCCGCGCGATTCGGTTCGCTCAAATGGTTCCGAGTGGTTCATTTCGTCTCAATAGAAATTA
GTAATAAATATTTGTATGTACAATTTATTTGCTCCAATATATTTGTATATATTTCCCTCACAGCTATATT
TATTCTAATTTAATATTATGACTTTTTAAGGTAATTTTTTGTGACCTGTTCGGAGTGATTAGCGTTACAA
TTTGAACTGAAAGTGACATCCAGTGTTTGTTCCTTGTGTAGATGCATCTCAAAAAAATGGTGGGCATAAT
AGTGTTGTTTATATATATCAAAAATAACAACTATAATAATAAGAATACATTTAATTTAGAAAATGCTTGG
ATTTCACTGGAACTAGGGCGCGCCTCCGGAACATAATGGTGCAGGGCGCTGACTTCCGCGTTTCCAGACT
TTACGAAACACGGAAACCGAAGACCATTCATGTTGTTGCTCAGGTCGCAGACGTTTTGCAGCAGCAGTCG
CTTCACGTTCGCTCGCGTATCGGTGATTCATTCTGCTAACCAGTAAGGCAACCCCGCCAGCCTAGCCGGG
TCCTCAACGACAGGAGCACGATCATGCGCACCCGTGGCCAGGGCCGCAAGCTTGCATGCCTGCAGGTCGA
CGGCCAGTCTTAAGCTCCTAGAATCCCAAAACAAACTGGTTATTGTGGTAGGTCATTTGTTTGGCAGAAA
GAAAACTCGAGAAATTTCTCTGGCCGTTATTCGTTATTCTCTCTTTTCTTTTTGGGTCTCTCCCTCTCTG
CACTAATGCTCTCTCACTCTGTCACACAGTAAACGGCATACTGCTCTCGTTGGTTCGAGAGAGCGCGCCT
CGAATGTTCGCGAAAAGAGCGCCGGAGTATAAATAGAGGCGCTTCGTCTACGGAGCGACAATTCAATTCA
AACAAGCAAAGTGAACACGTCGCTAAGCGAAAGCTAAGCAAATAAACAAGCGCAGCTGAACAAGCTAAAC
AATCTGCAGTAAAGTGCAAGTTAAAGTGAATCAATTAAAAGTAACCAGCAACCAAGTAAATCAACTGCAA
CTACTGAAATCTGCCAAGAAGTAATTATTGAATACAAGAAGAGAACTCTGAATAAATTACAAATTATATA
ACAAAATGCGAGCCCTGGTCGTCATCCGTTTGTCCCGTGTCACCGATGCTACGACGTCCCCGGAGCGTCA
GCTGGAGTCGTGCCAGCAGCTCTGCGCCCAGCGCGGCTGGGATGTCGTCGGAGTGGCTGAGGATCTGGAT
GTCTCCGGAGCTGTCGATCCGTTCGATCGTAAGCGCCGTCCAAACCTGGCCCGTTGGCTGGCTTTCGAGG
AGCAACCGTTCGATGTGATCGTGGCTTACCGTGTCGACCGTTTGACCCGATCGATTCGTCATCTGCAGCA
GCTGGTCCACTGGGCTGAGGATCACAAGAAGTTGGTCGTCTCCGCTACCGAAGCTCACTTCGATACGACC
ACGCCATTCGCTGCTGTCGTGATCGCTCTCATGGGAACGGTGGCTCAGATGGAATTGGAGGCTATCAAAG
AGCGTAACCGTAGCGCTGCCCATTTCAACATTCGTGCCGGAAAGTACCGTGGAAGCTTGCCACCGTGGGG
TTACTTGCCAACGCGTGTGGATGGAGAGTGGCGTCTGTTGGTCGATCCGGTGCAGCGTGAGCGTATTCTG
GAGGTCTACCACCGTGTCGTGGATAACCACGAGCCGTTGCACTTGGTGGCTCACGATTTGAACCAGCGTG
GAATTCTGAGCCCGAAGGATTACTTCGCTCAGTTGCAGGGACGTGAGCCGCAGGGACGTGCTTGGTCGGC
TACCGCCTTGAAGCGTAGCTTGATCTCCGAGGCTATGTTGGGATACGCTACCTTGAACGGAAAGACCGTG
CGTGATGATGATGGAGCTCCGTTGGTGCGTGCTGAGCCGATCTTGACGCGTGAGCAGTTGGAGGCTCTGC
GCGCCGAGTTGGTGAAGACCGATCGTACCAAGCCGGCTGTGAGCACCCCGAGCCTGTTGCTGCGTGTGTT
GTTCTGCGCTGTGTGCGGAGAGCCCGCTTACAAGTTCGCTGGAGGAGGCCGTAAGCACCCGCGTTACCGT
TGCCGTTCCATGGGATTCCCGAAGCACTGCGGAAACGGAACCGTCGCTATGGCCGAGTGGGATGCTTTCT
GCGAGGAGCAGGTGCTGGATCTGTTGGGAGACGCTGAGCGTCTGGAGAAGGTCTGGGTCGCTGGCTCCGA
TGCTGCCGTGGAGTTGGCTGAGTTGAACGCTGAGTTGGTGGATTTGACGAGCTTGATTGGAAGCCCGGCT
TACCGCGCCGGCAGCCCGCAGCGTGAGGCTCTGGATGCTCGTATCGAGGCTCTGGCCGCTCGTCAGGAGG
AGTTGGAGGGACTGGAGGCTCGCCCGTCCGGATGGGAGTGGCGTGAGACCGGACAGCGTTTCGGAGATTG
GTGGCGTGAGCAGGATACCGCTGCTAAGAACACCTGGTTGCGTAGCATGAACGTGCGTCTGACCTTCGAT
GTCCGTGGAGGATTGACCCGTACCATCGATTTCGGAGATCTGCAGGAGTACGAGCAGCACTTGCGTCTGG
GCAGCGTGGTCGAGCGTTTGCACACCGGAATGAGCTAAGGTCTGGTGTTCTAGAGGATCTTTGTGAAGGA
ACCTTACTTCTGTGGTGTGACATAATTGGACAAACTACCTACAGAGATTTAAAGCTCTAAGGTAAATATA
AAATTTTTAAGTGTATAATGTGTTAAACTACTGATTCTAATTGTTTGTGTATTTTAGATTCCAACCTATG
GAACTGATGAATGGGAGCAGTGGTGGAATGCCTTTAATGAGGAAAACCTGTTTTGCTCAGAAGAAATGCC
ATCTAGTGATGATGAGGCTACTGCTGACTCTCAACATTCTACTCCTCCAAAAAAGAAGAGAAAGGTAGAA
GACCCCAAGGACTTTCCTTCAGAATTGCTAAGTTTTTTGAGTCATGCTGTGTTTAGTAATAGAACTCTTG
CTTGCTTTGCTATTTACACCACAAAGGAAAAAGCTGCACTGCTATACAAGAAAATTATGGAAAAATATTT
GATGTATAGTGCCTTGACTAGAGATCATAATCAGCCATACCACATTTGTAGAGGTTTTACTTGCTTTAAA
AAACCTCCCACACCTCCCCCTGAACCTGAAACATAAAATGAATGCAATTGTTGTTGTTAACTTGTTTATT
GCAGCTTATAATGGTTACAAATAAAGCAATAGCATCACAAATTTCACAAATAAAGCATTTTTTTCACTGC
ATTCTAGTTGTGGTTTGTCCAAACTCATCAATGTATCTTATCATGTCTGGATCGATCTGGCCGGCCGTTT
AAACGAATTCTTGAAGACGAAAGGGCCTCGTGATACGCCTATTTTTATAGGTTAATGTCATGATAATAAT
GGTTTCTTA
Features (pLannotate 1.2.2; 14 found; start..end, strand, type, name):
     31..135     +  promoter       AmpR promoter: bla
    136..996     +  CDS            AmpR: β-lactamase; bla; confers resistance to ampicillin, carbenicillin, and related antibiotics
   1167..1755    +  rep_origin     ori: high-copy-number ColE1/pMB1/pBR322/pUC origin of replication
   1842..1911    +  protein_bind   attB: attB site for the φC31 integrase (Groth et al., 2000) phage φC31 integrase
   2127..6246    +  gene           mini-white: white; This modified version of the white gene lacks part of the first intron.
   6251..6406    +  CDS            YPB1_ECOLX (fragment): Protein predicted: Swiss-Prot protein existence level 4. From Escherichia coli.
   6488..6511    -  misc_feature   MCS (fragment): pUC18/19 multiple cloning site
   6528..6980    +  promoter       hsp70 promoter: Drosophila melanogaster hsp70Bb promoter
   8526..8600    +  CDS            small t antigen (fragment): SV40 (simian virus 40) small t antigen
   8602..8667    +  intron         small t intron: SV40 (simian virus 40) small t antigen intron
   8797..8817    +  CDS            SV40 NLS: nuclear localization signal of SV40 (simian virus 40) large T antigen
   8824..8958    +  CDS            LT_POVHA (fragment): Protein inferred from homology: Swiss-Prot protein existence level 3. Isoform large T antigen is a key early protein essential for both driving viral replication and inducing cellular transformation. Plays a role in viral genome replication by driving entry of quiescent cells into the cell cycle and by autoregulating the synthesis of viral early mRNA. Displays highly oncogenic activities by corrupting the host cellular checkpoint mechanisms that guard cell division and the transcription, replication, and repair of DNA. Participates in the modulation of cellular gene expression preceeding viral
   8983..9066    +  CDS            large T antigen (fragment): large T antigen from SV40 (simian virus 40)
   9089..9223    +  polyA_signal   SV40 poly(A) signal: SV40 polyadenylation signal
