[The description below was written by a language model from this plasmid's Addgene catalogue record and pLannotate feature annotations shown in this document.]
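Description:
HeatShock-acNPV_Bxb1_SV40UTR is a 9.3 kb Drosophila transgenesis plasmid built on the pJFRC161 backbone and catalogued as an insect expression vector. In E. coli it is maintained through a high-copy ColE1/pUC-type origin and selected with ampicillin via the bla (β-lactamase) gene and its native promoter. For fly work it carries a φC31 attB site, which allows site-specific integration into attP landing sites in the genome when φC31 integrase is supplied. It also carries the mini-white gene, an eye-colour marker used to identify transformants in a white mutant background.

The payload is a synthetic coding sequence for Bxb1, inserted by Gibson cloning downstream of the Drosophila hsp70Bb heat-shock promoter. Bxb1 is a mycobacteriophage serine integrase that catalyses unidirectional recombination between its own attP and attB sites. The automated annotation did not label the Bxb1 open reading frame itself, but an unannotated gap of about 1.5 kb between the hsp70 promoter and the SV40 elements is where it presumably lies. The "acNPV" in the name probably refers to an Autographa californica nucleopolyhedrovirus-derived leader placed ahead of the coding sequence, though the record does not define it or annotate such an element. Downstream sits the SV40 3′ UTR block, comprising the small t intron, fragments of the t/T antigen region (including an annotated SV40 NLS motif that is part of this viral segment) and the SV40 polyadenylation signal, which provide splicing and transcript termination.

The stated purpose is to generate transgenic flies carrying this cassette, giving heat-inducible, temporally controllable expression of the integrase. The record does not specify the particular recombination targets.
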