Addgene plasmid #87641: HeatShock-acNPV_Bxb1_SV40UTR
Purpose: For creating drosophila transgenics expressing HeatShock-acNPV_Bxb1_SV40UTR
Depositing lab: Gregory Jefferis. Depositing organization: MRC Laboratory of Molecular Biology. Publication: Second-Generation Drosophila Chemical Tags: Sensitivity, Versatility, and Speed. Sutcliffe B, Ng J, Auer TO, Pasche M, Benton R, Jefferis GS, Cachero S. Genetics. 2017 Apr;205(4):1399-1408. doi: 10.1534/genetics.116.199281. Epub 2017 Feb 16. PubMed 28209589.
Backbone
  Vector backbone: pJFRC161
  Vector type: Insect Expression
Growth in bacteria
  Bacterial resistance: Ampicillin, 100 μg/mL
  Growth temperature: 37°C
  Growth strain: DH5alpha
  Copy number: High Copy
Gene/Insert
  Gene/Insert name: Bxb1
  Species: Synthetic
  Cloning method: Gibson Cloning
Terms and licenses: Academic/Nonprofit Terms; Industry Terms: Not Available to Industry
Depositor comments: GenBank accession number: KY511550
How to cite: HeatShock-acNPV_Bxb1_SV40UTR was a gift from Gregory Jefferis (Addgene plasmid # 87641 ; http://n2t.net/addgene:87641 ; RRID:Addgene_87641)
